Addgene plasmid #229321: pXTK084 [CDS_mRFP_PartType9]
Purpose: XanthoMoClo Golden Gate Part Plasmid for cloning, contains CDS_mRFP_PartType9
Depositing lab: Michael Springer. Depositing organization: Harvard Medical School. Publication: XanthoMoClo horizontal line A Robust Modular Cloning Genetic Toolkit for the Genera Xanthobacter and Roseixanthobacter. Soltysiak MPM, Ory ALH, Lee AD, Christophersen CE, Jalihal AP, Springer M. ACS Synth Biol. 2025 Apr 18;14(4):1173-1190. doi: 10.1021/acssynbio.4c00806. Epub 2025 Mar 13. PubMed 40080684.
Backbone
  Vector backbone: pXTK
  Vector type: Bacterial Expression
Growth in bacteria
  Bacterial resistance: Ampicillin, 100 μg/mL
  Growth temperature: 37°C
  Growth strain: DH5alpha
  Copy number: Low Copy
Gene/Insert
  Gene/Insert name: mRFP (alt name: CDS_mRFP_PartType9)
  Species: Synthetic
  Cloning method: Restriction Enzyme; 5′ cloning site unknown (unknown if destroyed)
Terms and licenses: Academic/Nonprofit Terms; Industry Terms: Not Available to Industry
How to cite: pXTK084 [CDS_mRFP_PartType9] was a gift from Michael Springer (Addgene plasmid # 229321 ; http://n2t.net/addgene:229321 ; RRID:Addgene_229321)
