[The description below was written by a language model from this plasmid's Addgene catalogue record and pLannotate feature annotations shown in this document.]
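Description:
pXTK084 [CDS_mRFP_PartType9] is a small (about 2.4 kb) Golden Gate part plasmid from the XanthoMoClo modular cloning toolkit, which was developed for genetic engineering of bacteria in the genera Xanthobacter and Roseixanthobacter. It is built on the pXTK backbone and catalogued as a bacterial expression vector, but it mainly serves as a storage and donor plasmid for a single standardized part. It is propagated in E. coli using a ColE1/pMB1/pUC-type origin of replication. Selection is with ampicillin, conferred by a TEM-type bla beta-lactamase gene driven by its native AmpR promoter and followed by the bacteriophage fd central terminator. The catalogue entry lists the plasmid as low copy, whereas the sequence annotation identifies the origin as a high-copy-number type. The record does not resolve this discrepancy.

The payload is a synthetic coding sequence for mRFP1, a monomeric red fluorescent protein derived from DsRed, designated as a "Part Type 9" CDS within the toolkit's part-numbering scheme. The feature table shows no promoter, ribosome binding site or terminator associated with the mRFP1 open reading frame, consistent with its role as a bare coding-sequence module. In a modular cloning system of this kind, Type IIS restriction enzymes release the part with defined overhangs so that it can be joined in order with other part types. The specific enzyme sites and overhangs are not annotated or stated in the record, and the 5′ cloning site is listed as unknown. The part would typically supply a red fluorescent reporter in multi-part assemblies built with this toolkit.
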