Features (pLannotate 1.2.2; 5 found; start..end, strand, type, name):
      1..589     +  rep_origin     ori: high-copy-number ColE1/pMB1/pBR322/pUC origin of replication
    617..1294    +  CDS            mRFP1: monomeric derivative of DsRed (Campbell et al., 2002)
   1349..1440    +  promoter       AmpR promoter: bla
   1441..2298    +  CDS            bla: BLAT_ECOLX - Experimental evidence at protein level: Swiss-Prot protein existence level 1. TEM-type are the most prevalent beta-lactamases in enterobacteria; they hydrolyze the beta-lactam bond in susceptible beta-lactam antibiotics, thus conferring resistance to penicillins and cephalosporins. TEM-3 and TEM-4 are capable of hydrolyzing cefotaxime and ceftazidime. TEM-5 is capable of hydrolyzing ceftazidime. TEM-6 is capable of hydrolyzing ceftazidime and aztreonam. TEM-8/CAZ-2, TEM- 16/CAZ-7 and TEM-24/CAZ-6 are markedly active against ceftazidime. IRT- 4 shows resistance to beta-lactamase in
   2305..2344    +  terminator     fd terminator: central terminator from bacteriophage fd (Otsuka and Kunisawa, 1982)
>Addgene plasmid #229321 | pXTK084 [CDS_mRFP_PartType9] | addgene full sequence | sequence record 464710 | Addgene NGS Result
TTGAGATCCTTTTTTTCTGCGCGTAATCTGCTGCTTGCAAACAAAAAAACCACCGCTACCAGCGGTGGTT
TGTTTGCCGGATCAAGAGCTACCAACTCTTTTTCCGAAGGTAACTGGCTTCAGCAGAGCGCAGATACCAA
ATACTGTTCTTCTAGTGTAGCCGTAGTTAGGCCACCACTTCAAGAACTCTGTAGCACCGCCTACATACCT
CGCTCTGCTAATCCTGTTACCAGTGGCTGCTGCCAGTGGCGATAAGTCGTGTCTTACCGGGTTGGACTCA
AGACGATAGTTACCGGATAAGGCGCAGCGGTCGGGCTGAACGGGGGGTTCGTGCACACAGCCCAGCTTGG
AGCGAACGACCTACACCGAACTGAGATACCTACAGCGTGAGCTATGAGAAAGCGCCACGCTTCCCGAAGG
GAGAAAGGCGGACAGGTATCCGGTAAGCGGCAGGGTCGGAACAGGAGAGCGCACGAGGGAGCTTCCAGGG
GGAAACGCCTGGTATCTTTATAGTCCTGTCGGGTTTCGCCACCTCTGACTTGAGCGTCGATTTTTGTGAT
GCTCGTCAGGGGGGCGGAGCCTATGGAAAAACGCCAGCAACGCGAGTCGGTCTCTAATGGCGAGTAGCGA
AGACGTTATCAAAGAGTTCATGCGTTTCAAAGTTCGTATGGAAGGTTCCGTTAACGGTCACGAGTTCGAA
ATCGAAGGTGAAGGTGAAGGTCGTCCGTACGAAGGTACCCAGACCGCTAAACTGAAAGTTACCAAAGGTG
GTCCGCTGCCGTTCGCTTGGGACATCCTGTCCCCGCAGTTCCAGTACGGTTCCAAAGCTTACGTTAAACA
CCCGGCTGACATCCCGGACTACCTGAAACTGTCCTTCCCGGAAGGTTTCAAATGGGAACGTGTTATGAAC
TTCGAAGACGGTGGTGTTGTTACCGTTACCCAGGACTCCTCCCTGCAAGACGGTGAGTTCATCTACAAAG
TTAAACTGCGTGGTACCAACTTCCCGTCCGACGGTCCGGTTATGCAGAAAAAAACCATGGGTTGGGAAGC
TTCCACCGAACGTATGTACCCGGAAGACGGTGCTCTGAAAGGTGAAATCAAAATGCGTCTGAAACTGAAA
GACGGTGGTCACTACGACGCTGAAGTTAAAACCACCTACATGGCTAAAAAACCGGTTCAGCTGCCGGGTG
CTTACAAAACCGACATCAAACTGGACATCACCTCCCACAACGAAGACTACACCATCGTTGAACAGTACGA
ACGTGCTGAAGGTCGTCACTCCACCGGTGCTTAAATCTTGAGACCAGAGTAGCCCGCCTAATGAGCGGGC
TTTTTTTTAATTCCCCTATTTGTTTATTTTTCTAAATACATTCAAATATGTATCCGCTCATGAGACAATA
ACCCTGATAAATGCTTCAATAATATTGAAAAAGGAAGAGTATGAGCATTCAGCATTTTCGTGTGGCGCTG
ATTCCGTTTTTTGCGGCGTTTTGCCTGCCGGTGTTTGCGCATCCGGAAACCCTGGTGAAAGTGAAAGATG
CGGAAGATCAACTGGGTGCGCGCGTGGGCTATATTGAACTGGATCTGAACAGCGGCAAAATTCTGGAATC
TTTTCGTCCGGAAGAACGTTTTCCGATGATGAGCACCTTTAAAGTGCTGCTGTGCGGTGCGGTTCTGAGC
CGTGTGGATGCGGGCCAGGAACAACTGGGCCGTCGTATTCATTATAGCCAGAACGATCTGGTGGAATATA
GCCCGGTGACCGAAAAACATCTGACCGATGGCATGACCGTGCGTGAACTGTGCAGCGCGGCGATTACCAT
GAGCGATAACACCGCGGCGAACCTGCTGCTGACGACCATTGGCGGTCCGAAAGAACTGACCGCGTTTCTG
CATAACATGGGCGATCATGTGACCCGTCTGGATCGTTGGGAACCGGAACTGAACGAAGCGATTCCGAACG
ATGAACGTGATACCACCATGCCGGCAGCAATGGCGACCACCCTGCGTAAACTGCTGACGGGTGAGCTGCT
GACCCTGGCAAGCCGCCAGCAACTGATTGATTGGATGGAAGCGGATAAAGTGGCGGGTCCGCTGCTGCGT
AGCGCGCTGCCGGCTGGCTGGTTTATTGCGGATAAAAGCGGTGCGGGCGAACGTGGCAGCCGTGGCATTA
TTGCGGCGCTGGGCCCGGATGGTAAACCGAGCCGTATTGTGGTGATTTATACCACCGGCAGCCAGGCGAC
GATGGATGAACGTAACCGTCAGATTGCGGAAATTGGCGCGAGCCTGATTAAACATTGGTAAACCGATACA
ATTAAAGGCTCCTTTTGGAGCCTTTTTTTTTGGACGACCCTTGTCAGATCAAAGGATCTTC
